Addgene plasmid #132762: pUCIDT-Sailboat1
Purpose: Encodes an iconic representation of a sailboat
Depositing lab: Mark Bathe. Depositing organization: Massachusetts Institute of Technology. Publication: Random access DNA memory using Boolean search in an archival file storage system. Banal JL, Shepherd TR, Berleant J, Huang H, Reyes M, Ackerman CM, Blainey PC, Bathe M. Nat Mater. 2021 Sep;20(9):1272-1280. doi: 10.1038/s41563-021-01021-3. Epub 2021 Jun 10. PubMed 34112975.
Backbone
  Vector backbone: pUCIDT-Amp
  Backbone manufacturer: IDT
  Backbone size w/o insert (bp): 2761
  Total vector size (bp): 3105
  Vector type: Unspecified
Growth in bacteria
  Bacterial resistance: Ampicillin, 100 μg/mL
  Growth temperature: 37°C
  Growth strain: DH5alpha
  Copy number: High Copy
Gene/Insert
  Gene/Insert name: Sailboat1
  Species: Synthetic
  Insert size (bp): 344
  Cloning method: Unknown
  Sequencing primers: 5′ gaattcgtcgtcgtcccctcaaact; 3′ ctgcagattgatgccaccttttcagc
Terms and licenses: Academic/Nonprofit Terms; Industry Terms: Not Available to Industry
How to cite: pUCIDT-Sailboat1 was a gift from Mark Bathe (Addgene plasmid # 132762 ; http://n2t.net/addgene:132762 ; RRID:Addgene_132762)
