[The description below was written by a language model from this plasmid's Addgene catalogue record and pLannotate feature annotations shown in this document.]
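Description:
pUCIDT-Sailboat1 is a small, high-copy bacterial cloning plasmid (3,105 bp) built on the commercial pUCIDT-Amp gene-synthesis backbone. It carries a 344 bp fully synthetic insert called Sailboat1. The insert does not encode a protein or regulatory function. According to the record, it encodes an iconic image of a sailboat as digital information written into DNA. The plasmid was deposited with a study on random-access DNA memory and Boolean searching of an archival DNA file storage system, so it serves as a stored "file" that can be propagated, retrieved and read back by sequencing.

The annotated features are all standard pUC-type backbone parts. A ColE1/pMB1-derived high-copy origin supports replication in E. coli, and the β-lactamase gene (AmpR) with its native bla promoter gives ampicillin selection. The lac regulatory region is present (CAP binding site, lac promoter and lac operator), together with a partial lacZα coding fragment. There are also short remnants of lacI, rop and the pBR322 bom region, which are non-functional leftovers from the vector lineage.

The annotation tool did not label the synthetic insert. The unannotated stretch between the lacZα fragment and the lac operator is large enough to hold it, which would suggest that the insert interrupts the lacZα cloning region, but the record does not give its exact coordinates. The cloning method is listed as unknown and the vector type as unspecified. No expression of the insert is intended or implied, so the plasmid is best regarded as a storage and amplification vehicle for a DNA data-storage sequence.
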