Features (pLannotate 1.2.2; 10 found; start..end, strand, type, name):
    137..236     +  misc_feature   bom (fragment): basis of mobility region from pBR322
    242..396     -  CDS            lacZα (fragment): LacZα fragment of β-galactosidase; lacZ fragment
    908..924     -  protein_bind   lac operator: The lac repressor binds to the lac operator to inhibit transcription in E. coli. This inhibition can be relieved by adding lactose or isopropyl-β-D-thiogalactopyranoside (IPTG). lac repressor encoded by lacI
    932..962     -  promoter       lac promoter: promoter for the E. coli lac operon
    977..998     -  protein_bind   CAP binding site: CAP binding activates transcription in the presence of cAMP. E. coli catabolite activator protein
   1011..1103    -  CDS            lacI (fragment): lac repressor; lacI; The lac repressor binds to the lac operator to inhibit transcription in E. coli. This inhibition can be relieved by adding lactose or isopropyl-β-D-thiogalactopyranoside (IPTG).
   1286..1874    -  rep_origin     ori: high-copy-number ColE1/pMB1/pBR322/pUC origin of replication
   2045..2905    -  CDS            AmpR: β-lactamase; bla; confers resistance to ampicillin, carbenicillin, and related antibiotics
   2906..3010    -  promoter       AmpR promoter: bla
   3105..35      +  CDS            rop (fragment) (across the origin): Rop protein, which maintains plasmids at low copy number; rop
>Addgene plasmid #132762 | pUCIDT-Sailboat1 | addgene full sequence | sequence record 260683 | Addgene NGS Result
TCGCGCGTTTCGGTGATGACGGTGAAAACCTCTGACACATGCAGCTCCCGGAGACGGTCACAGCTTGTCT
GTAAGCGGATGCCGGGAGCAGACAAGCCCGTCAGGGCGCGTCAGCGGGTGTTGGCGGGTGTCGGGGCTGG
CTTAACTATGCGGCATCAGAGCAGATTGTACTGAGAGTGCACCAAATGCGGTGTGAAATACCGCACAGAT
GCGTAAGGAGAAAATACCGCATCAGGCGCCATTCGCCATTCAGGCTGCGCAACTGTTGGGAAGGGCGATC
GGTGCGGGCCTCATCGCTATTACGCCAGCTGGCGAAAGGGGGATGTGCTGCAAGGCGATTAAGTTGGGTA
ACGCCAGGGTTTTCCCAGTCACGACGTTGTAAAACGACGGCCAGTGCAACGCGATGACGATGGATAGCGA
TTCATCGATGAGCTGACCCGATCGCCGCCGCCGGAGGGTTGCGTTTGAGACGGGCGACAGATGAATTCGT
CGTCGTCCCCTCAAACTATCATATCTCTATCTACTACTGTGTATATACTAGAGCTGCGACTCGCCCTACC
GATTAGGAGTGCCACTGGGAGCAACCGCTAACTGTAAGGTGGGTCACCGCAGGTGCCGACCAAGAGCGAG
GGCGGATGGAATATGAGGCATGCCGACTTTGGCTACTGCACAACCGTAGTTTAGCCGCCGCCCGAGGACT
CTAGAGTATAGAACCAGTACGACAGAAGCTAGTACTAAGTTTGCCGATATGGCGTAGTGAGCGGTGCAAG
GAGACGTCCTGGCTAATCATGCTGAGACGATGTCAGCTCGCTGAAAAGGTGGCATCAATCTGCAGATCAG
TTCTGGACCAGCGAGCTGTGCTGCGACTCGTGGCGTAATCATGGTCATAGCTGTTTCCTGTGTGAAATTG
TTATCCGCTCACAATTCCACACAACATACGAGCCGGAAGCATAAAGTGTAAAGCCTGGGGTGCCTAATGA
GTGAGCTAACTCACATTAATTGCGTTGCGCTCACTGCCCGCTTTCCAGTCGGGAAACCTGTCGTGCCAGC
TGCATTAATGAATCGGCCAACGCGCGGGGAGAGGCGGTTTGCGTATTGGGCGCTCTTCCGCTTCCTCGCT
CACTGACTCGCTGCGCTCGGTCGTTCGGCTGCGGCGAGCGGTATCAGCTCACTCAAAGGCGGTAATACGG
TTATCCACAGAATCAGGGGATAACGCAGGAAAGAACATGTGAGCAAAAGGCCAGCAAAAGGCCAGGAACC
GTAAAAAGGCCGCGTTGCTGGCGTTTTTCCATAGGCTCCGCCCCCCTGACGAGCATCACAAAAATCGACG
CTCAAGTCAGAGGTGGCGAAACCCGACAGGACTATAAAGATACCAGGCGTTTCCCCCTGGAAGCTCCCTC
GTGCGCTCTCCTGTTCCGACCCTGTCGCTTACCGGATACCTGTCCGCCTTTCTCCCTTCGGGAAGCGTGG
CGCTTTCTCATAGCTCACGCTGTAGGTATCTCAGTTCGGTGTAGGTCGTTCGCTCCAAGCTGGGCTGTGT
GCACGAACCCCCCGTTCAGCCCGACCGCTGCGCCTTATCCGGTAACTATCGTCTTGAGTCCAACCCGGTA
AGACACGACTTATCGCCACTGGCAGCAGCCACTGGTAACAGGATTAGCAGAGCGAGGTATGTAGGCGGTG
CTACAGAGTTCTTGAAGTGGTGGCCTAACTACGGCTACACTAGAAGAACAGTATTTGGTATCTGCGCTCT
GCTGAAGCCAGTTACCTTCGGAAAAAGAGTTGGTAGCTCTTGATCCGGCAAACAAACCACCGCTGGTAGC
GGTGGTTTTTTTGTTTGCAAGCAGCAGATTACGCGCAGAAAAAAAGGATCTCAAGAAGATCCTTTGATCT
TTTCTACGGGGTCTGACGCTCAGTGGAACGAAAACTCACGTTAAGGGATTTTGGTCATGAGATTATCAAA
AAGGATCTTCACCTAGATCCTTTTAAATTAAAAATGAAGTTTTAAATCAATCTAAAGTATATATGAGTAA
ACTTGGTCTGACAGTTACCAATGCTTAATCAGTGAGGCACCTATCTCAGCGATCTGTCTATTTCGTTCAT
CCATAGTTGCCTGACTCCCCGTCGTGTAGATAACTACGATACGGGAGGGCTTACCATCTGGCCCCAGTGC
TGCAATGATACCGCGAGACCCACGCTCACCGGCTCCAGATTTATCAGCAATAAACCAGCCAGCCGGAAGG
GCCGAGCGCAGAAGTGGTCCTGCAACTTTATCCGCCTCCATCCAGTCTATTAATTGTTGCCGGGAAGCTA
GAGTAAGTAGTTCGCCAGTTAATAGTTTGCGCAACGTTGTTGCCATTGCTACAGGCATCGTGGTGTCACG
CTCGTCGTTTGGTATGGCTTCATTCAGCTCCGGTTCCCAACGATCAAGGCGAGTTACATGATCCCCCATG
TTGTGCAAAAAAGCGGTTAGCTCCTTCGGTCCTCCGATCGTTGTCAGAAGTAAGTTGGCCGCAGTGTTAT
CACTCATGGTTATGGCAGCACTGCATAATTCTCTTACTGTCATGCCATCCGTAAGATGCTTTTCTGTGAC
TGGTGAGTACTCAACCAAGTCATTCTGAGAATAGTGTATGCGGCGACCGAGTTGCTCTTGCCCGGCGTCA
ATACGGGATAATACCGCGCCACATAGCAGAACTTTAAAAGTGCTCATCATTGGAAAACGTTCTTCGGGGC
GAAAACTCTCAAGGATCTTACCGCTGTTGAGATCCAGTTCGATGTAACCCACTCGTGCACCCAACTGATC
TTCAGCATCTTTTACTTTCACCAGCGTTTCTGGGTGAGCAAAAACAGGAAGGCAAAATGCCGCAAAAAAG
GGAATAAGGGCGACACGGAAATGTTGAATACTCATACTCTACCTTTTTCAATATTATTGAAGCATTTATC
AGGGTTATTGTCTCATGAGCGGATACATATTTGAATGTATTTAGAAAAATAAACAAATAGGGGTTCCGCG
CACATTTCCCCGAAAAGTGCCACCTGACGTCTAAGAAACCATTATTATCATGACATTAACCTATAAAAAT
AGGCGTATCACGAGGCCCTTTCGTC
